>Addgene plasmid #195796 | pENTR223-BRRF1 | addgene full sequence | sequence record 385976 | Addgene Partial NGS Result
CTTTCCTGCGTTATCCCCTGATTCTGTGGATAACCGTATTACCGCCTTTGAGTGAGCTGATACCGCTCGC
CGCAGCCGAACGACCGAGCGCAGCGAGTCAGTGAGCGAGGAAGCGGAAGAGCGCCCAATACGCAAACCGC
CTCTCCCCGCGCGTTGGCCGATTCATTAATGCAGCTGGCACGACAGGTTTCCCGACTGGAAAGCGGGCAG
TGAGCGCAACGCAATTAATACGCGTACCGCTAGCCAGGAAGAGTTTGTAGAAACGCAAAAAGGCCATCCG
TCAGGATGGCCTTCTGCTTAGTTTGATGCCTGGCAGTTTATGGCGGGCGTCCTGCCCGCCACCCTCCGGG
CCGTTGCTTCACAACGTTCAAATCCGCTCCCGGCGGATTTGTCCTACTCAGGAGAGCGTTCACCGACAAA
CAACAGATAAAACGAAAGGCCCAGTCTTCCGACTGAGCCTTTCGTTTTATTTGATGCCTGGCAGTTCCCT
ACTCTCGCGTTAACGCTAGCATGGATGTTTTCCCAGTCACGACGTTGTAAAACGACGGCCAGTCTTAAGC
TCGGGCCCCAAATAATGATTTTATTTTGACTGATAGTGACCTGTTCGTTGCAACAAATTGATGAGCAATG
CTTTTTTATAATGCCAACTTTGTACAAAAAAGTTGGCATGGCTAGTAGTAACAGAGGAAATGCCCGACCA
TTAAAATCTTTCCTCCATGAGCTTTACCTGAAACACTATCCCGAAGTGGGGGATGTGGTGCATCTACTGA
ACACCATCGGGGTCGACTGCGACCTCCCACCTAGCCACCCACTCCTGACAGCCCAGAGGGGGCTGTTCCT
GGCAAGAGTCTTGCAGGCTGTACAGCAGCACAAGCTGCTGGAAGACACCATCGTCCCCAAGATCTTAAAG
AAGCTGGCTTATTTCTTAGAGCTGCTAAGCTACTACTCCCCCAAGGATGAACAGCGTGACATCGCCGAGG
TTCTTGACCACCTCAAGACGAATCGGGACCTGGGGCTGGACGACAGACTCTGGGCCCTGATTAGGAAACT
GCGCCAAGACAGACACCATGCCTCTGTAAATGTCCTCATGCCAGGAAGCGACTACACAGCCGTGTCGCTG
CAGTACTACGACGGCATCTCCATAGGTATGAGGAAGGTAATCGCGGATGTCTGCCGCAGTGGCTATGCCT
CCATGCCCTCCATGACGGCCACGCACAACCTCTCCCACCAGCTCTTGATGGCGTCCGGGCCCAGTGAGGA
ACCGTGCGCCTGGCGCGGGTTCTTTAACCAGGTCCTCCTCTGGACTGTGGCCCTCTGCAAGTTTCGCAGA
TGCATTTACTATAACTACATTCAGGGATCTATAGCCACCATCTCCCAGCTTCTGCACCTCGAGATCAAGG
CCCTCTGCAGCTGGATAATATCCCAGGATGGCATGCGCCTCTTTCAACACAGCAGGCCTCTCCTCACCCT
CTGGGAGAGCGTGGCCGCAAATCAGGAGGTCACGGATGCCATTACCCTGCCTGACTGCGCTGAATACATA
GACCTACTAAAGCACACAAAACATGTCTTAGAAAACTGTTCTGCCATGCAATACAAACCAACTTTCTTGT
ACAAAGTTGGCATTATAAGAAAGCATTGCTTATCAATTTGTTGCAACGAACAGGTCACTATCAGTCAAAA
TAAAATCATTATTTGCCATCCAGCTGATATCCCCTATAGTGAGTCGTATTACATGGTCATAGCTGTTTCC
TGGCAGCTCTGGCCCGTGTCTCAAAATCTCTGATGTTACATTGCACAAGATAAAAATATATCATCATGCC
TCCTCTAGACCAGCCAGGACAGAAATGCCTCGACTTCGCTGCTACCCAAGGTTGCCGGGTGACGCACACC
GTGGAAACGGATGAAGGCACGAACCCAGTGGACATAAGCCTGTTCGGTTCGTAAGCTGTAATGCAAGTAG
CGTATGCGCTCACGCAACTGGTCCAGAACCTTGACCGAACGCAGCGGTGGTAACGGCGCAGTGGCGGTTT
TCATGGCTTGTTATGACTGTTTTTTTGGGGTACAGTCTATGCCTCGGGCATCCAAGCAGCAAGCGCGTTA
CGCCGTGGGTCGATGTTTGATGTTATGGAGCAGCAACGATGTTACGCAGCAGGGCAGTCGCCCTAAAACA
AAGTTAAACATTATGAGGGAAGCGGTGATCGCCGAAGTATCGACTCAACTATCAGAGGTAGTTGGCGTCA
TCGAGCGCCATCTCGAACCGACGTTGCTGGCCGTACATTTGTACGGCTCCGCAGTGGATGGCGGCCTGAA
GCCACACAGTGATATTGATTTGCTGGTTACGGTGACCGTAAGGCTTGATGAAACAACGCGGCGAGCTTTG
ATCAACGACCTTTTGGAAACTTCGGCTTCCCCTGGAGAGAGCGAGATTCTCCGCGCTGTAGAAGTCACCA
TTGTTGTGCACGACGACATCATTCCGTGGCGTTATCCAGCTAAGCGCGAACTGCAATTTGGAGAATGGCA
GCGCAATGACATTCTTGCAGGTATCTTCGAGCCAGCCACGATCGACATTGATCTGGCTATCTTGCTGACA
AAAGCAAGAGAACATAGCGTTGCCTTGGTAGGTCCAGCGGCGGAGGAACTCTTTGATCCGGTTCCTGAAC
AGGATCTATTTGAGGCGCTAAATGAAACCTTAACGCTATGGAACTCGCCGCCCGACTGGGCTGGCGATGA
GCGAAATGTAGTGCTTACGTTGTCCCGCATTTGGTACAGCGCAGTAACCGGCAAAATCGCGCCGAAGGAT
GTCGCTGCCGACTGGGCAATGGAGCGCCTGCCGGCCCAGTATCAGCCCGTCATACTTGAAGCTAGACAGG
CTTATCTTGGACAAGAAGAAGATCGCTTGGCCTCGCGCGCAGATCAGTTGGAAGAATTTGTCCACTACGT
GAAAGGCGAGATCACCAAGGTAGTCGGCAAATAACCCTCGAGCCACCCATGACCAAAATCCCTTAACGTG
AGTTACGCGTCGTTCCACTGAGCGTCAGACCCCGTAGAAAAGATCAAAGGATCTTCTTGAGATCCTTTTT
TTCTGCGCGTAATCTGCTGCTTGCAAACAAAAAAACCACCGCTACCAGCGGTGGTTTGTTTGCCGGATCA
AGAGCTACCAACTCTTTTTCCGAAGGTAACTGGCTTCAGCAGAGCGCAGATACCAAATACTGTTCTTCTA
GTGTAGCCGTAGTTAGGCCACCACTTCAAGAACTCTGTAGCACCGCCTACATACCTCGCTCTGCTAATCC
TGTTACCAGTGGCTGCTGCCAGTGGCGATAAGTCGTGTCTTACCGGGTTGGACTCAAGACGATAGTTACC
GGATAAGGCGCAGCGGTCGGGCTGAACGGGGGGTTCGTGCACACAGCCCAGCTTGGAGCGAACGACCTAC
ACCGAACTGAGATACCTACAGCGTGAGCTATGAGAAAGCGCCACGCTTCCCGAAGGGAGAAAGGCGGACA
GGTATCCGGTAAGCGGCAGGGTCGGAACAGGAGAGCGCACGAGGGAGCTTCCAGGGGGAAACGCCTGGTA
TCTTTATAGTCCTGTCGGGTTTCGCCACCTCTGACTTGAGCGTCGATTTTTGTGATGCTCGTCAGGGGGG
CGGAGCCTATGGAAAAACGCCAGCAACGCGGCCTTTTTACGGTTCCTGGCCTTTTGCTGGCCTTTTGCTC
ACATGTT
Features (pLannotate 1.2.2; 12 found; start..end, strand, type, name):
    121..213     +  CDS            lacI (fragment): lac repressor; lacI; The lac repressor binds to the lac operator to inhibit transcription in E. coli. This inhibition can be relieved by adding lactose or isopropyl-β-D-thiogalactopyranoside (IPTG).
    268..295     -  terminator     rrnB T2 terminator: transcription terminator T2 from the E. coli rrnB gene
    427..470     +  terminator     rrnB T1 terminator: Escherichia coli rrnB; transcription terminator T1 from the E. coli rrnB gene
    517..553     -  CDS            lacZα (fragment): LacZα fragment of β-galactosidase; lacZ fragment
    570..665     +  protein_bind   attL3: mutant version of attL; recombination site for the Gateway® LR reaction LR Clonase™
    668..1597    +  CDS            BRRF1_EBVA8: Protein inferred from homology: Swiss-Prot protein existence level 3. Enhances the ability of BRLF1 to induce lytic infection by cooperating with it to transcriptionally activate the BZLF1 promoter. From Epstein-Barr virus (strain AG876) (HHV-4) (Human herpesvirus 4).
   1599..1694    -  protein_bind   attL3: mutant version of attL; recombination site for the Gateway® LR reaction LR Clonase™
   1713..1731    -  promoter       T7 promoter: promoter for bacteriophage T7 RNA polymerase
   1921..1944    +  promoter       Pc promoter (fragment): intI1 (promoter lies within the coding sequence); class 1 integron promoter
   2120..2176    +  CDS            GmR (fragment): gentamycin acetyltransferase; aacC1; confers resistance to gentamycin
   2183..2974    +  CDS            SmR: aminoglycoside adenylyltransferase (Murphy, 1985); aadA; confers resistance to spectinomycin and streptomycin
   3067..3655    +  rep_origin     ori: high-copy-number ColE1/pMB1/pBR322/pUC origin of replication
