[The description below was written by a language model from this plasmid's Addgene catalogue record and pLannotate feature annotations shown in this document.]
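Description:
pENTR223-BRRF1 is a Gateway entry clone carrying the Epstein-Barr virus BRRF1 open reading frame in the pENTR223.1 backbone. It is a small bacterial plasmid intended purely for propagation in E. coli and as a donor for recombinational cloning, not for expression in its own right. It replicates from a high-copy ColE1/pUC-type origin and is selected with spectinomycin through the aadA aminoglycoside adenylyltransferase gene (SmR). That gene lies downstream of a fragment of a class 1 integron Pc promoter and a short remnant of a gentamicin resistance gene.

The annotated BRRF1 coding sequence, about 930 bp, matches the Swiss-Prot entry for the AG876 strain. That protein is described as cooperating with BRLF1 to activate the BZLF1 promoter and so promote lytic infection. The ORF is flanked on both sides by Gateway attL recombination sites in opposite orientation. The automated annotation labels both as attL3, which may reflect imprecise matching of attL variants rather than the true site identities. These sites allow LR Clonase-mediated transfer of the ORF into any compatible destination vector, for example for tagged expression or yeast two-hybrid assays. The rrnB T1 and T2 terminators sit upstream of the cassette to shield the insert from read-through transcription. A T7 promoter lies just past the distal attL site, pointing back toward the insert. Short lacI and lacZα fragments are backbone remnants without evident function. No promoter for eukaryotic expression is present, and the record does not say whether the ORF retains a stop codon.

The clone belongs to an EBV ORF collection associated with mapping virus–virus and virus–human protein interactions. The sequence record is described as a partial NGS result, although its length is close to that expected for the full plasmid.
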