Addgene plasmid #195796: pENTR223-BRRF1
Purpose: Gateway Entry Clone of Epstein-Barr virus BRRF1
Depositing lab: Eric Johannsen. Depositing organization: Brigham and Women's Hospital. Publication: Epstein-Barr virus and virus human protein interaction maps. Calderwood MA, Venkatesan K, Xing L, Chase MR, Vazquez A, Holthaus AM, Ewence AE, Li N, Hirozane-Kishikawa T, Hill DE, Vidal M, Kieff E, Johannsen E. Proc Natl Acad Sci U S A. 2007 May 1;104(18):7606-11. doi: 10.1073/pnas.0702332104. Epub 2007 Apr 19. PubMed 17446270.
Backbone
  Vector backbone: pENTR223.1
  Backbone manufacturer: Invitrogen
  Backbone size w/o insert (bp): 2875
  Vector type: Gateway Entry Vector
Growth in bacteria
  Bacterial resistance: Spectinomycin, 50 μg/mL
  Growth temperature: 37°C
  Growth strain: DH5alpha
  Copy number: High Copy
Gene/Insert
  Gene/Insert name: BRRF1
  Species: Epstein-Barr virus
  Entrez Gene: BRRF1 (a.k.a. HHV4_BRRF1)
  Cloning method: Gateway Cloning
Terms and licenses: Academic/Nonprofit Terms; Industry Terms: Not Available to Industry
How to cite: pENTR223-BRRF1 was a gift from Eric Johannsen (Addgene plasmid # 195796 ; http://n2t.net/addgene:195796 ; RRID:Addgene_195796)
